>Addgene plasmid #130520 | pTK_BsmBI_LacZ_Citrine_Nanotag_19 | depositor full sequence | sequence record 249897 | pTK_BsmBI_LacZ_Citrine_Nanotag_19 sequence 4945 bps
AATAAAATATCTTTATTTTCATTACATCTGTGTGTTGGTTTTTTGTGTGAATCGATAGTACTAACATACG
CTCTCCATCAAAACAAAACGAAACAAAACAAACTAGCAAAATAGGCTGTCCCCAGTGCAAGTGCAGGTGC
CAGAACATTTCTCTATCGATAGGTACCGAGCTCGAGTTGCCAGGGAGACGGGCGCCGCTACAGGGCGCGT
CCCATTCGCCATTCAGGCTGCGCAACTGTTGGGAAGGGCGATCGGTGCGGGCCTCTTCGCTATTACGCCA
GCTGGCGAAAGGGGGATGTGCTGCAAGGCGATTAAGTTGGGTAACGCCAGGGTTTTCCCAGTCACGACGT
TGTAAAACGACGGCCAGTGAGCGCGCGTAATACGACTCACTATAGGGCGAATTGGGTACCGGGCCCCCCC
TCGAGGTCCTCCAGCTTTTGTTCCCTTTAGTGAGGGTTAATTGCGCGCTTGGCGTAATCATGGTCATAGC
TGTTTCCTGTGTGAAATTGTTATCCGCTCACAATTCCACACAACATACGAGCCGGAAGCATAAAGTGTAA
AGCCTGGGGTGCCTAATGAGTGAGCTAACTCACATTAATTGCGTTGCGCTCACTGCCCGCTTTCCACCGG
TCGTCTCCTGTTGGCTAGCCCGGGCTCGAGATCTGCGATCTAAGTAAGCTTGCTGCTTCATCCCCGTGGC
CCGTTGCTCGCGTTTGCTGGCGGTGTCCCCGGAAGAAATATATTTGCATGTCTTTAGTTCTATGATGACA
CAAACCCCGCCCAGCGTCTTGTCATTGGCGAATTCGAACACGCAGATGCAGTCGGGGCGGCGCGGTCCCA
GGTCCACTTCGCATATTAAGGTGACGCGTGTGGCCTCGAACACCGAGCGACCCTGCAGCGACCCGCTTAA
CAGCGTCAACAGCGTGCCGCAGATCCCAAGCTTGCGGCCGCTTAAGCTGCAGAAGTTGGTCGTGAGGCAC
TGGGCAGGTAAGTATCAAGGTTACAAGACAGGTTTAAGGAGACCAATAGAAACTGGGCTTGTCGAGACAG
AGAAGACTCTTGCGTTTCTGATAGGCACCTATTGGTCTTACTGACATCCACTTTGCCTTTCTCTCCACAG
GTGTCCACTCCCAGGTTCAATACAGCTCTTAAGCGGCCGCAAGCTAGCTTGCCGCCACCATGGTGAGCAA
GGGCGAGGAGCTGTTCACCGGGGTGGTGCCCATCCTGGTCGAGCTGGACGGCGACGTAAACGGCCACAAG
TTCAGCGTGTCCGGCGAGGGCGAGGGCGATGCCACCTACGGCAAGCTGACCCTGAAGTTCATCTGCACCA
CCGGCAAGCTGCCCGTGCCCTGGCCCACCCTCGTGACCACCTTCGGCTACGGCCTGATGTGCTTCGCCCG
CTACCCCGACCACATGAAGCAGCACGACTTCTTCAAGTCCGCCATGCCCGAAGGCTACGTCCAGGAGCGC
ACCATCTTCTTCAAGGACGACGGCAACTACAAGACCCGCGCCGAGGTGAAGTTCGAGGGCGACACCCTGG
TGAACCGCATCGAGCTGAAGGGCATCGACTTCAAGGAGGACGGCAACATCCTGGGGCACAAGCTGGAGTA
CAACTACAACAGCCACAACGTCTATATCATGGCCGACAAGCAGAAGAACGGCATCAAGGTGAACTTCAAG
ATCCGCCACAACATCGAGGACGGCAGCGTGCAGCTCGCCGACCACTACCAGCAGAACACCCCCATCGGCG
ACGGCCCCGTGCTGCTGCCCGACAACCACTACCTGAGCTACCAGTCCGCCCTGAGCAAAGACCCCAACGA
GAAGCGCGATCACATGGTCCTGCTGGAGTTCGTGACCGCCGCCGGGATCACTCTCGGCATGGACGAGCTG
TACAAGTGAGCCTCTAGACTCCCTCAGCGGCGCGCCCAATGGGTGTATTGTGGGTTGCCGATTTACGGCG
AGTCTTCCGACGGATATGGACATTGCCGGAACAGCCTGTACTGGAGCGACCTTACGGAGATCTCACGTGT
CTAGAGTCGGGGCGGCCGGCCGCTTCGAGCAGACATGATAAGATACATTGATGAGTTTGGACAAACCACA
ACTAGAATGCAGTGAAAAAAATGCTTTATTTGTGAAATTTGTGATGCTATTGCTTTATTTGTAACCATTA
TAAGCTGCAATAAACAAGTTAACAACAACAATTGCATTCATTTTATGTTTCAGGTTCAGGGGGAGGTGTG
GGAGGTTTTTTAAAGCAAGTAAAACCTCTACAAATGTGGTAAAATCGATAAGGATCCGTCGACCGATGCC
CTTGAGAGCCTTCAACCCAGTCAGCTCCTTCCGGTGGGCGCGGGGCATGACTATCGTCGCCGCACTTATG
ACTGTCTTCTTTATCATGCAACTCGTAGGACAGGTGCCGGCAGCGCTCTTCCGCTTCCTCGCTCACTGAC
TCGCTGCGCTCGGTCGTTCGGCTGCGGCGAGCGGTATCAGCTCACTCAAAGGCGGTAATACGGTTATCCA
CAGAATCAGGGGATAACGCAGGAAAGAACATGTGAGCAAAAGGCCAGCAAAAGGCCAGGAACCGTAAAAA
GGCCGCGTTGCTGGCGTTTTTCCATAGGCTCCGCCCCCCTGACGAGCATCACAAAAATCGACGCTCAAGT
CAGAGGTGGCGAAACCCGACAGGACTATAAAGATACCAGGCGTTTCCCCCTGGAAGCTCCCTCGTGCGCT
CTCCTGTTCCGACCCTGCCGCTTACCGGATACCTGTCCGCCTTTCTCCCTTCGGGAAGCGTGGCGCTTTC
TCAATGCTCACGCTGTAGGTATCTCAGTTCGGTGTAGGTCGTTCGCTCCAAGCTGGGCTGTGTGCACGAA
CCCCCCGTTCAGCCCGACCGCTGCGCCTTATCCGGTAACTATCGTCTTGAGTCCAACCCGGTAAGACACG
ACTTATCGCCACTGGCAGCAGCCACTGGTAACAGGATTAGCAGAGCGAGGTATGTAGGCGGTGCTACAGA
GTTCTTGAAGTGGTGGCCTAACTACGGCTACACTAGAAGGACAGTATTTGGTATCTGCGCTCTGCTGAAG
CCAGTTACCTTCGGAAAAAGAGTTGGTAGCTCTTGATCCGGCAAACAAACCACCGCTGGTAGCGGTGGTT
TTTTTGTTTGCAAGCAGCAGATTACGCGCAGAAAAAAAGGATCTCAAGAAGATCCTTTGATCTTTTCTAC
GGGGTCTGACGCTCAGTGGAACGAAAACTCACGTTAAGGGATTTTGGTCATGAGATTATCAAAAAGGATC
TTCACCTAGATCCTTTTAAATTAAAAATGAAGTTTTAAATCAATCTAAAGTATATATGAGTAAACTTGGT
CTGACAGTTACCAATGCTTAATCAGTGAGGCACCTATCTCAGCGATCTGTCTATTTCGTTCATCCATAGT
TGCCTGACTCCCCGTCGTGTAGATAACTACGATACGGGAGGGCTTACCATCTGGCCCCAGTGCTGCAATG
ATACCGCGAGACCCACGCTCACCGGCTCCAGATTTATCAGCAATAAACCAGCCAGCCGGAAGGGCCGAGC
GCAGAAGTGGTCCTGCAACTTTATCCGCCTCCATCCAGTCTATTAATTGTTGCCGGGAAGCTAGAGTAAG
TAGTTCGCCAGTTAATAGTTTGCGCAACGTTGTTGCCATTGCTACAGGCATCGTGGTGTCACGCTCGTCG
TTTGGTATGGCTTCATTCAGCTCCGGTTCCCAACGATCAAGGCGAGTTACATGATCCCCCATGTTGTGCA
AAAAAGCGGTTAGCTCCTTCGGTCCTCCGATCGTTGTCAGAAGTAAGTTGGCCGCAGTGTTATCACTCAT
GGTTATGGCAGCACTGCATAATTCTCTTACTGTCATGCCATCCGTAAGATGCTTTTCTGTGACTGGTGAG
TACTCAACCAAGTCATTCTGAGAATAGTGTATGCGGCGACCGAGTTGCTCTTGCCCGGCGTCAATACGGG
ATAATACCGCGCCACATAGCAGAACTTTAAAAGTGCTCATCATTGGAAAACGTTCTTCGGGGCGAAAACT
CTCAAGGATCTTACCGCTGTTGAGATCCAGTTCGATGTAACCCACTCGTGCACCCAACTGATCTTCAGCA
TCTTTTACTTTCACCAGCGTTTCTGGGTGAGCAAAAACAGGAAGGCAAAATGCCGCAAAAAAGGGAATAA
GGGCGACACGGAAATGTTGAATACTCATACTCTTCCTTTTTCAATATTATTGAAGCATTTATCAGGGTTA
TTGTCTCATGAGCGGATACATATTTGAATGTATTTAGAAAAATAAACAAATAGGGGTTCCGCGCACATTT
CCCCGAAAAGTGCCACCTG
[124 nt withheld, positions 4360-4483]
C
[91 nt withheld, positions 4485-4575]
A
[49 nt withheld, positions 4577-4625]
CCTTTGACGTTGGAGTCCACGTTCTTT
[37 nt withheld, positions 4653-4689]
ACCCTATCTCGGTCTATTCTTTTGATTTATAAGGGATTTTGCCGATTTCGGCCTATTGGTTAAAAAATGA
GCTGATTTAACAAAAATTTAACGCGAATTTTAACAAAATATTAACGCTTACAATTTGCCATTCGCCATTC
AGGCTGCGCAACTGTTGGGAAGGGCGATCGGTGCGGGCCTCTTCGCTATTACGCCAGCCCAAGCTACCAT
GATAAGTAAGTAATATTAAGGTACGGGAGGTACTTGGAGCGGCCGC
Features (pLannotate 1.2.2; 21 found; start..end, strand, type, name):
      1..49      +  polyA_signal   poly(A) signal: synthetic polyadenylation signal
     63..154     +  misc_feature   pause site: RNA polymerase II transcriptional pause signal from the human α2 globin gene
    192..210     -  rep_origin     f1 ori (fragment): f1 bacteriophage origin of replication; arrow indicates direction of (+) strand synthesis
    215..370     -  CDS            lacZα (fragment): LacZα fragment of β-galactosidase; lacZ fragment
    378..396     +  promoter       T7 promoter: promoter for bacteriophage T7 RNA polymerase
    405..428     -  misc_feature   MCS (fragment): pBluescript multiple cloning site
    444..462     -  promoter       T3 promoter: promoter for bacteriophage T3 RNA polymerase
    507..523     -  protein_bind   lac operator: The lac repressor binds to the lac operator to inhibit transcription in E. coli. This inhibition can be relieved by adding lactose or isopropyl-β-D-thiogalactopyranoside (IPTG). lac repressor encoded by lacI
    531..561     -  promoter       lac promoter: promoter for the E. coli lac operon
    576..597     -  protein_bind   CAP binding site: CAP binding activates transcription in the presence of cAMP. E. coli catabolite activator protein
    765..910     +  promoter       HSV TK promoter: herpes simplex virus thymidine kinase promoter
    988..1120    +  intron         chimeric intron: chimera between introns from human β-globin and immunoglobulin heavy chain genes
   1180..1896    +  CDS            Citrine: Citrine is a basic (constitutively fluorescent) yellow fluorescent protein published in 2001, derived from Aequorea victoria. It has moderate acid sensitivity.
   2069..2190    -  polyA_signal   SV40 poly(A) signal: SV40 polyadenylation signal
   2213..2281    -  CDS            large T antigen (fragment): large T antigen from SV40 (simian virus 40)
   2297..2429    +  CDS            TcR (fragment): tetracycline efflux protein; tet; confers resistance to tetracycline
   2609..3197    -  rep_origin     ori: high-copy-number ColE1/pMB1/pBR322/pUC origin of replication
   3368..4228    -  CDS            AmpR: β-lactamase; bla; confers resistance to ampicillin, carbenicillin, and related antibiotics
   4229..4333    -  promoter       AmpR promoter: bla
   4360..4788    +  rep_origin     f1 ori (sequence partly withheld): f1 bacteriophage origin of replication; arrow indicates direction of (+) strand synthesis
   4820..4887    -  CDS            lacZα (fragment): LacZα fragment of β-galactosidase; lacZ fragment
