>Addgene plasmid #130520 | pTK_BsmBI_LacZ_Citrine_Nanotag_19 | addgene full sequence | sequence record 261244 | Addgene NGS Result
TCTTCGCTATTACGCCAGCTGGCGAAAGGGGGATGTGCTGCAAGGCGATTAAGTTGGGTAACGCCAGGGT
TTTCCCAGTCACGACGTTGTAAAACGACGGCCAGTGAGCGCGCGTAATACGACTCACTATAGGGCGAATT
GGGTACCGGGCCCCCCCTCGAGGTCCTCCAGCTTTTGTTCCCTTTAGTGAGGGTTAATTGCGCGCTTGGC
GTAATCATGGTCATAGCTGTTTCCTGTGTGAAATTGTTATCCGCTCACAATTCCACACAACATACGAGCC
GGAAGCATAAAGTGTAAAGCCTGGGGTGCCTAATGAGTGAGCTAACTCACATTAATTGCGTTGCGCTCAC
TGCCCGCTTTCCACCGGTCGTCTCCTGTTGGCTAGCCCGGGCTCGAGATCTGCGATCTAAGTAAGCTTGC
TGCTTCATCCCCGTGGCCCGTTGCTCGCGTTTGCTGGCGGTGTCCCCGGAAGAAATATATTTGCATGTCT
TTAGTTCTATGATGACACAAACCCCGCCCAGCGTCTTGTCATTGGCGAATTCGAACACGCAGATGCAGTC
GGGGCGGCGCGGTCCCAGGTCCACTTCGCATATTAAGGTGACGCGTGTGGCCTCGAACACCGAGCGACCC
TGCAGCGACCCGCTTAACAGCGTCAACAGCGTGCCGCAGATCCCAAGCTTGCGGCCGCTTAAGCTGCAGA
AGTTGGTCGTGAGGCACTGGGCAGGTAAGTATCAAGGTTACAAGACAGGTTTAAGGAGACCAATAGAAAC
TGGGCTTGTCGAGACAGAGAAGACTCTTGCGTTTCTGATAGGCACCTATTGGTCTTACTGACATCCACTT
TGCCTTTCTCTCCACAGGTGTCCACTCCCAGGTTCAATACAGCTCTTAAGCGGCCGCAAGCTAGCTTGCC
GCCACCATGGTGAGCAAGGGCGAGGAGCTGTTCACCGGGGTGGTGCCCATCCTGGTCGAGCTGGACGGCG
ACGTAAACGGCCACAAGTTCAGCGTGTCCGGCGAGGGCGAGGGCGATGCCACCTACGGCAAGCTGACCCT
GAAGTTCATCTGCACCACCGGCAAGCTGCCCGTGCCCTGGCCCACCCTCGTGACCACCTTCGGCTACGGC
CTGATGTGCTTCGCCCGCTACCCCGACCACATGAAGCAGCACGACTTCTTCAAGTCCGCCATGCCCGAAG
GCTACGTCCAGGAGCGCACCATCTTCTTCAAGGACGACGGCAACTACAAGACCCGCGCCGAGGTGAAGTT
CGAGGGCGACACCCTGGTGAACCGCATCGAGCTGAAGGGCATCGACTTCAAGGAGGACGGCAACATCCTG
GGGCACAAGCTGGAGTACAACTACAACAGCCACAACGTCTATATCATGGCCGACAAGCAGAAGAACGGCA
TCAAGGTGAACTTCAAGATCCGCCACAACATCGAGGACGGCAGCGTGCAGCTCGCCGACCACTACCAGCA
GAACACCCCCATCGGCGACGGCCCCGTGCTGCTGCCCGACAACCACTACCTGAGCTACCAGTCCGCCCTG
AGCAAAGACCCCAACGAGAAGCGCGATCACATGGTCCTGCTGGAGTTCGTGACCGCCGCCGGGATCACTC
TCGGCATGGACGAGCTGTACAAGTGAGCCTCTAGACTCCCTCAGCGGCGCGCCCAATGGGTGTATTGTGG
GTTGCCGATTTACGGCGAGTCTTCCGACGGATATGGACATTGCCGGAACAGCCTGTACTGGAGCGACCTT
ACGGAGATCTCACGTGTCTAGAGTCGGGGCGGCCGGCCGCTTCGAGCAGACATGATAAGATACATTGATG
AGTTTGGACAAACCACAACTAGAATGCAGTGAAAAAAATGCTTTATTTGTGAAATTTGTGATGCTATTGC
TTTATTTGTAACCATTATAAGCTGCAATAAACAAGTTAACAACAACAATTGCATTCATTTTATGTTTCAG
GTTCAGGGGGAGGTGTGGGAGGTTTTTTAAAGCAAGTAAAACCTCTACAAATGTGGTAAAATCGATAAGG
ATCCGTCGACCGATGCCCTTGAGAGCCTTCAACCCAGTCAGCTCCTTCCGGTGGGCGCGGGGCATGACTA
TCGTCGCCGCACTTATGACTGTCTTCTTTATCATGCAACTCGTAGGACAGGTGCCGGCAGCGCTCTTCCG
CTTCCTCGCTCACTGACTCGCTGCGCTCGGTCGTTCGGCTGCGGCGAGCGGTATCAGCTCACTCAAAGGC
GGTAATACGGTTATCCACAGAATCAGGGGATAACGCAGGAAAGAACATGTGAGCAAAAGGCCAGCAAAAG
GCCAGGAACCGTAAAAAGGCCGCGTTGCTGGCGTTTTTCCATAGGCTCCGCCCCCCTGACGAGCATCACA
AAAATCGACGCTCAAGTCAGAGGTGGCGAAACCCGACAGGACTATAAAGATACCAGGCGTTTCCCCCTGG
AAGCTCCCTCGTGCGCTCTCCTGTTCCGACCCTGCCGCTTACCGGATACCTGTCCGCCTTTCTCCCTTCG
GGAAGCGTGGCGCTTTCTCATAGCTCACGCTGTAGGTATCTCAGTTCGGTGTAGGTCGTTCGCTCCAAGC
TGGGCTGTGTGCACGAACCCCCCGTTCAGCCCGACCGCTGCGCCTTATCCGGTAACTATCGTCTTGAGTC
CAACCCGGTAAGACACGACTTATCGCCACTGGCAGCAGCCACTGGTAACAGGATTAGCAGAGCGAGGTAT
GTAGGCGGTGCTACAGAGTTCTTGAAGTGGTGGCCTAACTACGGCTACACTAGAAGAACAGTATTTGGTA
TCTGCGCTCTGCTGAAGCCAGTTACCTTCGGAAAAAGAGTTGGTAGCTCTTGATCCGGCAAACAAACCAC
CGCTGGTAGCGGTGGTTTTTTTGTTTGCAAGCAGCAGATTACGCGCAGAAAAAAAGGATCTCAAGAAGAT
CCTTTGATCTTTTCTACGGGGTCTGACGCTCAGTGGAACGAAAACTCACGTTAAGGGATTTTGGTCATGA
GATTATCAAAAAGGATCTTCACCTAGATCCTTTTAAATTAAAAATGAAGTTTTAAATCAATCTAAAGTAT
ATATGAGTAAACTTGGTCTGACAGTTACCAATGCTTAATCAGTGAGGCACCTATCTCAGCGATCTGTCTA
TTTCGTTCATCCATAGTTGCCTGACTCCCCGTCGTGTAGATAACTACGATACGGGAGGGCTTACCATCTG
GCCCCAGTGCTGCAATGATACCGCGAGACCCACGCTCACCGGCTCCAGATTTATCAGCAATAAACCAGCC
AGCCGGAAGGGCCGAGCGCAGAAGTGGTCCTGCAACTTTATCCGCCTCCATCCAGTCTATTAATTGTTGC
CGGGAAGCTAGAGTAAGTAGTTCGCCAGTTAATAGTTTGCGCAACGTTGTTGCCATTGCTACAGGCATCG
TGGTGTCACGCTCGTCGTTTGGTATGGCTTCATTCAGCTCCGGTTCCCAACGATCAAGGCGAGTTACATG
ATCCCCCATGTTGTGCAAAAAAGCGGTTAGCTCCTTCGGTCCTCCGATCGTTGTCAGAAGTAAGTTGGCC
GCAGTGTTATCACTCATGGTTATGGCAGCACTGCATAATTCTCTTACTGTCATGCCATCCGTAAGATGCT
TTTCTGTGACTGGTGAGTACTCAACCAAGTCATTCTGAGAATAGTGTATGCGGCGACCGAGTTGCTCTTG
CCCGGCGTCAATACGGGATAATACCGCGCCACATAGCAGAACTTTAAAAGTGCTCATCATTGGAAAACGT
TCTTCGGGGCGAAAACTCTCAAGGATCTTACCGCTGTTGAGATCCAGTTCGATGTAACCCACTCGTGCAC
CCAACTGATCTTCAGCATCTTTTACTTTCACCAGCGTTTCTGGGTGAGCAAAAACAGGAAGGCAAAATGC
CGCAAAAAAGGGAATAAGGGCGACACGGAAATGTTGAATACTCATACTCTTCCTTTTTCAATATTATTGA
AGCATTTATCAGGGTTATTGTCTCATGAGCGGATACATATTTGAATGTATTTAGAAAAATAAACAAATAG
GGGTTCCGCGCACATTTCCCCGAAAAGTGCCACCTG
[124 nt withheld, positions 4097-4220]
C
[91 nt withheld, positions 4222-4312]
A
[49 nt withheld, positions 4314-4362]
CCTTTGACGTTGGAGTCCACGTTCTTT
[37 nt withheld, positions 4390-4426]
ACCCTATCTCGGTCTATTCTTTTGATTTATAAGGGATTTTGCCGATTTCGGCCTATTGGTTAAAAAATGA
GCTGATTTAACAAAAATTTAACGCGAATTTTAACAAAATATTAACGCTTACAATTTGCCATTCGCCATTC
AGGCTGCGCAACTGTTGGGAAGGGCGATCGGTGCGGGCCTCTTCGCTATTACGCCAGCCCAAGCTACCAT
GATAAGTAAGTAATATTAAGGTACGGGAGGTACTTGGAGCGGCCGCAATAAAATATCTTTATTTTCATTA
CATCTGTGTGTTGGTTTTTTGTGTGAATCGATAGTACTAACATACGCTCTCCATCAAAACAAAACGAAAC
AAAACAAACTAGCAAAATAGGCTGTCCCCAGTGCAAGTGCAGGTGCCAGAACATTTCTCTATCGATAGGT
ACCGAGCTCGAGTTGCCAGGGAGACGGGCGCCGCTACAGGGCGCGTCCCATTCGCCATTCAGGCTGCGCA
ACTGTTGGGAAGGGCGATCGGTGCGGGCC
Features (pLannotate 1.2.2; 21 found; start..end, strand, type, name):
    115..133     +  promoter       T7 promoter: promoter for bacteriophage T7 RNA polymerase
    142..165     -  misc_feature   MCS (fragment): pBluescript multiple cloning site
    181..199     -  promoter       T3 promoter: promoter for bacteriophage T3 RNA polymerase
    244..260     -  protein_bind   lac operator: The lac repressor binds to the lac operator to inhibit transcription in E. coli. This inhibition can be relieved by adding lactose or isopropyl-β-D-thiogalactopyranoside (IPTG). lac repressor encoded by lacI
    268..298     -  promoter       lac promoter: promoter for the E. coli lac operon
    313..334     -  protein_bind   CAP binding site: CAP binding activates transcription in the presence of cAMP. E. coli catabolite activator protein
    502..647     +  promoter       HSV TK promoter: herpes simplex virus thymidine kinase promoter
    725..857     +  intron         chimeric intron: chimera between introns from human β-globin and immunoglobulin heavy chain genes
    917..1633    +  CDS            Citrine: Citrine is a basic (constitutively fluorescent) yellow fluorescent protein published in 2001, derived from Aequorea victoria. It has moderate acid sensitivity.
   1806..1927    -  polyA_signal   SV40 poly(A) signal: SV40 polyadenylation signal
   1950..2018    -  CDS            large T antigen (fragment): large T antigen from SV40 (simian virus 40)
   2034..2166    +  CDS            TcR (fragment): tetracycline efflux protein; tet; confers resistance to tetracycline
   2346..2934    -  rep_origin     ori: high-copy-number ColE1/pMB1/pBR322/pUC origin of replication
   3105..3965    -  CDS            AmpR: β-lactamase; bla; confers resistance to ampicillin, carbenicillin, and related antibiotics
   3966..4070    -  promoter       AmpR promoter: bla
   4097..4525    +  rep_origin     f1 ori (sequence partly withheld): f1 bacteriophage origin of replication; arrow indicates direction of (+) strand synthesis
   4557..4624    -  CDS            lacZα (fragment): LacZα fragment of β-galactosidase; lacZ fragment
   4683..4731    +  polyA_signal   poly(A) signal: synthetic polyadenylation signal
   4745..4836    +  misc_feature   pause site: RNA polymerase II transcriptional pause signal from the human α2 globin gene
   4874..4892    -  rep_origin     f1 ori (fragment): f1 bacteriophage origin of replication; arrow indicates direction of (+) strand synthesis
   4897..107     -  CDS            lacZα (fragment) (across the origin): LacZα fragment of β-galactosidase; lacZ fragment
