[The description below was written by a language model from this plasmid's Addgene catalogue record and pLannotate feature annotations shown in this document.]
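Description:
pTK_BsmBI_LacZ_Citrine_Nanotag_19 is an enhancer-testing reporter plasmid of about 4.9 kb, built on the pTK_BsmBI backbone and catalogued as an enhancer cloning nanotag reporter vector. It is propagated in E. coli under ampicillin selection (AmpR with its bla promoter) and carries a ColE1/pUC-type origin together with an f1 phage origin. The catalogue lists it as low copy, although the annotated origin belongs to the high-copy family. Two sequence records, one from the depositor and one from repository sequencing, have the same length and the same set of features, differing only in the numbering start point.

The reporter unit consists of the herpes simplex virus thymidine kinase minimal promoter, a chimeric β-globin/immunoglobulin intron, the yellow fluorescent protein Citrine and an SV40 polyadenylation signal. A minimal promoter of this kind gives little expression on its own, so Citrine fluorescence reports the activity of a candidate enhancer placed upstream. Immediately upstream of the TK promoter sits a small bacterial lacZα cassette (lac promoter, operator, CAP site, and T7/T3 promoters flanking an MCS fragment), which is the 276 bp LacZ insert. Judging from the name, this stuffer is presumably excised with BsmBI and replaced by the enhancer, allowing blue/white screening, though the record does not annotate the sites or state the cloning sites. A synthetic poly(A) signal and an RNA polymerase II pause site further upstream insulate the reporter from read-through transcription originating in the backbone.

The "Nanotag_19" element itself is not annotated in either feature table. The name suggests a numbered series of tagged vectors for distinguishing reporters, but its position and nature are not stated. The associated publication concerns reconstruction of the neural crest gene regulatory network in vivo, consistent with use for in vivo enhancer assays.
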