Addgene plasmid #130520: pTK_BsmBI_LacZ_Citrine_Nanotag_19
Purpose: Enhancer cloning nanotag reporter vector
Depositing lab: Tatjana Sauka-Spengler. Depositing organization: University of Oxford. Publication: Reconstruction of the Global Neural Crest Gene Regulatory Network In Vivo. Williams RM, Candido-Ferreira I, Repapi E, Gavriouchkina D, Senanayake U, Ling ITC, Telenius J, Taylor S, Hughes J, Sauka-Spengler T. Dev Cell. 2019 Oct 21;51(2):255-276.e7. doi: 10.1016/j.devcel.2019.10.003. PubMed 31639368.
Backbone
  Vector backbone: pTK_BsmBI
  Backbone size w/o insert (bp): 4670
  Vector type: Enhancer cloning nanotag reporter vector
Growth in bacteria
  Bacterial resistance: Ampicillin, 100 μg/mL
  Growth temperature: 37°C
  Growth strain: DH5alpha
  Copy number: Low Copy
Gene/Insert
  Gene/Insert name: LacZ
  Insert size (bp): 276
  Promoter: thymidine kinase minimal promoter
  Cloning method: Restriction Enzyme; 5′ cloning site Unknown (unknown if destroyed)
  Sequencing primers: 5′ pTK forward CTAGCAAAATAGGCTGTCCC; 3′ pTK reverse ATATTTCTTCCGGGGACACC
Terms and licenses: Academic/Nonprofit Terms; Industry Terms: Not Available to Industry
How to cite: pTK_BsmBI_LacZ_Citrine_Nanotag_19 was a gift from Tatjana Sauka-Spengler (Addgene plasmid # 130520 ; http://n2t.net/addgene:130520 ; RRID:Addgene_130520)
